>Addgene plasmid #142099 | TFORF2472 | addgene full sequence | sequence record 454929 | Addgene NGS Result
TTAATGTAGTCTTATGCAATACTCTTGTAGTCTTGCAACATGGTAACGATGAGTTAGCAACATGCCTTAC
AAGGAGAGAAAAAGCACCGTGCATGCCGATTGGTGGAAGTAAGGTGGTACGATCGTGCCTTATTAGGAAG
GCAACAGACGGGTCTGACATGGATTGGACGAACCACTGAATTGCCGCATTGCAGAGATATTGTATTTAAG
TGCCTAGCTCGATACATAAACGGGTCTCTCTGGTTAGACCAGATCTGAGCCTGGGAGCTCTCTGGCTAAC
TAGGGAACCCACTGCTTAAGCCTCAATAAAGCTTGCCTTGAGTGCTTCAAGTAGTGTGTGCCCGTCTGTT
GTGTGACTCTGGTAACTAGAGATCCCTCAGACCCTTTTAGTCAGTGTGGAAAATCTCTAGCAGTGGCGCC
CGAACAGGGACTTGAAAGCGAAAGGGAAACCAGAGGAGCTCTCTCGACGCAGGACTCGGCTTGCTGAAGC
GCGCACGGCAAGAGGCGAGGGGCGGCGACTGGTGAGTACGCCAAAAATTTTGACTAGCGGAGGCTAGAAG
GAGAGAGATGGGTGCGAGAGCGTCAGTATTAAGCGGGGGAGAATTAGATCGCGATGGGAAAAAATTCGGT
TAAGGCCAGGGGGAAAGAAAAAATATAAATTAAAACATATAGTATGGGCAAGCAGGGAGCTAGAACGATT
CGCAGTTAATCCTGGCCTGTTAGAAACATCAGAAGGCTGTAGACAAATACTGGGACAGCTACAACCATCC
CTTCAGACAGGATCAGAAGAACTTAGATCATTATATAATACAGTAGCAACCCTCTATTGTGTGCATCAAA
GGATAGAGATAAAAGACACCAAGGAAGCTTTAGACAAGATAGAGGAAGAGCAAAACAAAAGTAAGACCAC
CGCACAGCAAGCGGCCGCTGATCTTCAGACCTGGAGGAGGAGATATGAGGGACAATTGGAGAAGTGAATT
ATATAAATATAAAGTAGTAAAAATTGAACCATTAGGAGTAGCACCCACCAAGGCAAAGAGAAGAGTGGTG
CAGAGAGAAAAAAGAGCAGTGGGAATAGGAGCTTTGTTCCTTGGGTTCTTGGGAGCAGCAGGAAGCACTA
TGGGCGCAGCGTCAATGACGCTGACGGTACAGGCCAGACAATTATTGTCTGGTATAGTGCAGCAGCAGAA
CAATTTGCTGAGGGCTATTGAGGCGCAACAGCATCTGTTGCAACTCACAGTCTGGGGCATCAAGCAGCTC
CAGGCAAGAATCCTGGCTGTGGAAAGATACCTAAAGGATCAACAGCTCCTGGGGATTTGGGGTTGCTCTG
GAAAACTCATTTGCACCACTGCTGTGCCTTGGAATGCTAGTTGGAGTAATAAATCTCTGGAACAGATTTG
GAATCACACGACCTGGATGGAGTGGGACAGAGAAATTAACAATTACACAAGCTTAATACACTCCTTAATT
GAAGAATCGCAAAACCAGCAAGAAAAGAATGAACAAGAATTATTGGAATTAGATAAATGGGCAAGTTTGT
GGAATTGGTTTAACATAACAAATTGGCTGTGGTATATAAAATTATTCATAATGATAGTAGGAGGCTTGGT
AGGTTTAAGAATAGTTTTTGCTGTACTTTCTATAGTGAATAGAGTTAGGCAGGGATATTCACCATTATCG
TTTCAGACCCACCTCCCAACCCCGAGGGGACCCATGCATTGCATCTCAATTAGTCAGCAACCAGGTGTGG
AAAGTCCCCAGGCTCCCCAGCAGGCAGAAGTATGCAAAGCATGCGTCTCAATTAGTCAGCAACCATAGTC
CCGCCCCTAACTCCGCCCATCCCGCCCCTAACTCCGCCCAGTTCCGCCCATTCTCCGCCCCATGGCTGAC
TAATTTTTTTTATTTATGCAGAGGCCGAGGCCGCCTCGGCCTCTGAGCTATTCCAGAAGTAGTGAGGAGG
CTTTTTTGGAGGCCTAGGCTTTTGCAAAAAGCTTTCTAGAGGTACCACCGGAGCTTACCATGACCGAGTA
CAAGCCCACGGTGCGCCTCGCCACCCGCGACGACGTCCCCAGGGCCGTACGCACCCTCGCCGCCGCGTTC
GCCGACTACCCCGCCACGCGCCACACCGTCGATCCGGACCGCCACATCGAGCGGGTCACCGAGCTGCAAG
AACTCTTCCTCACGCGCGTCGGGCTCGACATCGGCAAGGTGTGGGTCGCGGACGACGGCGCCGCCGTGGC
GGTCTGGACCACGCCGGAGAGCGTCGAAGCGGGGGCGGTGTTCGCCGAGATCGGCCCGCGCATGGCCGAG
TTGAGCGGTTCCCGGCTGGCCGCGCAGCAACAGATGGAAGGCCTCCTGGCGCCGCACCGGCCCAAGGAGC
CCGCGTGGTTCCTGGCCACCGTCGGCGTCTCGCCCGACCACCAGGGCAAGGGTCTGGGCAGCGCCGTCGT
GCTCCCCGGAGTGGAGGCGGCCGAGCGCGCCGGGGTGCCCGCCTTCCTGGAGACCTCCGCGCCCCGCAAC
CTCCCCTTCTACGAGCGGCTCGGCTTCACCGTCACCGCCGACGTCGAGGTGCCCGAAGGACCGCGCACCT
GGTGCATGACCCGCAAGCCCGGTGCCAGTTAACGAATTCTAGATCTTGAGACAAATGGCAGTATTCATCC
ACAATTTTAAAAGAAAAGGGGGGATTGGGGGGTACAGTGCAGGGGAAAGAATAGTAGACATAATAGCAAC
AGACATACAAACTAAAGAATTACAAAAACAAATTACAAAAATTCAAAATTTTCGGGTTTATTACAGGGAC
AGCAGAGATCCACTTTGGCGCCGGCTCGAGGCCTGCAGGTGCAAAGATGGATAAAGTTTTAAACAGAGAG
GAATCTTTGCAGCTAATGGACCTTCTAGGTCTTGAAAGGAGTGGGAATTGGCTCCGGTGCCCGTCAGTGG
GCAGAGCGCACATCGCCCACAGTCCCCGAGAAGTTGGGGGGAGGGGTCGGCAATTGAACCGGTGCCTAGA
GAAGGTGGCGCGGGGTAAACTGGGAAAGTGATGTCGTGTACTGGCTCCGCCTTTTTCCCGAGGGTGGGGG
AGAACCGTATATAAGTGCAGTAGTCGCCGTGAACGTTCTTTTTCGCAACGGGTTTGCCGCCAGAACACAG
GTAAGTGCCGTGTGTGGTTCCCGCGGGCCTGGCCTCTTTACGGGTTATGGCCCTTGCGTGCCTTGAATTA
CTTCCACCTGGCTGCAGTACGTGATTCTTGATCCCGAGCTTCGGGTTGGAAGTGGGTGGGAGAGTTCGAG
GCCTTGCGCTTAAGGAGCCCCTTCGCCTCGTGCTTGAGTTGAGGCCTGGCCTGGGCGCTGGGGCCGCCGC
GTGCGAATCTGGTGGCACCTTCGCGCCTGTCTCGCTGCTTTCGATAAGTCTCTAGCCATTTAAAATTTTT
GATGACCTGCTGCGACGCTTTTTTTCTGGCAAGATAGTCTTGTAAATGCGGGCCAAGATCTGCACACTGG
TATTTCGGTTTTTGGGGCCGCGGGCGGCGACGGGGCCCGTGCGTCCCAGCGCACATGTTCGGCGAGGCGG
GGCCTGCGAGCGCGGCCACCGAGAATCGGACGGGGGTAGTCTCAAGCTGGCCGGCCTGCTCTGGTGCCTG
GCCTCGCGCCGCCGTGTATCGCCCCGCCCTGGGCGGCAAGGCTGGCCCGGTCGGCACCAGTTGCGTGAGC
GGAAAGATGGCCGCTTCCCGGCCCTGCTGCAGGGAGCTCAAAATGGAGGACGCGGCGCTCGGGAGAGCGG
GCGGGTGAGTCACCCACACAAAGGAAAAGGGCCTTTCCGTCCTCAGCCGTCGCTTCATGTGACTCCACGG
AGTACCGGGCGCCGTCCAGGCACCTCGATTAGTTCTCGAGCTTTTGGAGTACGTCGTCTTTAGGTTGGGG
GGAGGGGTTTTATGCGATGGAGTTTCCCCACACTGAGTGGGTGGAGACTGAAGTTAGGCCAGCTTGGCAC
TTGATGTAATTCTCCTTGGAATTTGCCCTTTTTGAGTTTGGATCTTGGTTCATTCTCAAGCCTCAGACAG
TGGTTCAAAGTTTTTTTCTTCCATTTCAGGTGTCGTGAGGCTAGCACCGCCACCATGAACTCTCCCAACG
AGTCGGCAGATGGGATGTCAGGTCGGGAACCATCCTTGGAAATCCTGCCGCGGACTTCTCTGCACAGCAT
CCCTGTGACAGTGGAGGTGAAGCCGGTGCTGCCAAGAGCCATGCCCAGTTCCATGGGGGGTGGGGGTGGA
GGCAGCCCCAGCCCTGTGGAGCTACGGGGGGCTCTGGTGGGCTCTGTGGACCCCACACTGCGGGAGCAGC
AACTGCAGCAGGAGCTCCTGGCGCTCAAGCAGCAGCAGCAGCTGCAGAAGCAGCTCCTGTTCGCTGAGTT
CCAGAAACAGCATGACCACCTGACAAGGCAGCATGAGGTCCAGCTGCAGAAGCACCTCAAGCAGCAGCAG
GAGATGCTGGCAGCCAAGCAGCAGCAGGAGATGCTGGCAGCCAAGCGGCAGCAGGAGCTGGAGCAGCAGC
GGCAGCGGGAGCAGCAGCGGCAGGAAGAGCTGGAGAAGCAGCGGCTGGAGCAGCAGCTGCTCATCCTGCG
GAACAAGGAGAAGAGCAAAGAGAGTGCCATTGCCAGCACTGAGGTAAAGCTGAGGCTCCAGGAATTCCTC
TTGTCGAAGTCAAAGGAGCCCACACCAGGCGGCCTCAACCATTCCCTCCCACAGCACCCCAAATGCTGGG
GAGCCCACCATGCTTCTTTGGACCAGAGTTCCCCTCCCCAGAGCGGCCCCCCTGGGACGCCTCCCTCCTA
CAAACTGCCTTTGCCTGGGCCCTACGACAGTCGAGACGACTTCCCCCTCCGCAAAACAGCCTCTGAACCC
AACTTGAAAGTGCGTTCAAGGCTAAAACAGAAGGTGGCTGAGCGGAGAAGCAGTCCCCTCCTGCGTCGCA
AGGATGGGACTGTTATTAGCACCTTTAAGAAGAGAGCTGTTGAGATCACAGGTGCCGGGCCTGGGGCGTC
GTCCGTGTGTAACAGCGCACCCGGCTCCGGCCCCAGCTCTCCCAACAGCTCCCACAGCACCATCGCTGAG
AATGGCTTTACTGGCTCAGTCCCCAACATCCCCACTGAGATGCTCCCTCAGCACCGAGCCCTCCCTCTGG
ACAGCTCCCCCAACCAGTTCAGCCTCTACACGTCTCCTTCTCTGCCCAACATCTCCCTAGGGCTGCAGGC
CACGGTCACTGTCACCAACTCACACCTCACTGCCTCCCCGAAGCTGTCGACACAGCAGGAGGCCGAGAGG
CAGGCCCTCCAGTCCCTGCGGCAGGGTGGCACGCTGACCGGCAAGTTCATGAGCACATCCTCTATTCCTG
GCTGCCTGCTGGGCGTGGCACTGGAGGGCGACGGGAGCCCCCACGGGCATGCCTCCCTGCTGCAGCATGT
GCTGTTGCTGGAGCAGGCCCGGCAGCAGAGCACCCTCATTGCTGTGCCACTCCACGGGCAGTCCCCACTA
GTGACGGGTGAACGTGTGGCCACCAGCATGCGGACGGTAGGCAAGCTCCCGCGGCATCGGCCCCTGAGCC
GCACTCAGTCCTCACCGCTGCCGCAGAGTCCCCAGGCCCTGCAGCAGCTGGTCATGCAACAACAGCACCA
GCAGTTCCTGGAGAAGCAGAAGCAGCAGCAGCTACAGCTGGGCAAGATCCTCACCAAGACAGGGGAGCTG
CCCAGGCAGCCCACCACCCACCCTGAGGAGACAGAGGAGGAGCTGACGGAGCAGCAGGAGGTCTTGCTGG
GGGAGGGAGCCCTGACCATGCCCCGGGAGGGCTCCACAGAGAGTGAGAGCACACAGGAAGACCTGGAGGA
GGAGGACGAGGAAGACGATGGGGAGGAGGAGGAGGATTGCATCCAGGTTAAGGACGAGGAGGGCGAGAGT
GGTGCTGAGGAGGGGCCCGACTTGGAGGAGCCTGGTGCTGGATACAAAAAACTGTTCTCAGATGCCCAGC
CGCTGCAGCCTTTGCAGGTGTACCAGGCGCCCCTCAGCCTGGCCACTGTGCCCCACCAGGCCCTGGGCCG
TACCCAGTCCTCCCCTGCTGCCCCTGGGGGCATGAAGAGCCCCCCAGACCAGCCCGTCAAGCACCTCTTC
ACCACAGGTGTGGTCTACGACACGTTCATGCTAAAGCACCAGTGCATGTGCGGGAACACACACGTGCACC
CTGAGCATGCTGGCCGGATCCAGAGCATCTGGTCCCGGCTGCAGGAGACAGGCCTGCTTAGCAAGTGCGA
GCGGATCCGAGGTCGCAAAGCCACGCTAGATGAGATCCAGACAGTGCACTCTGAATACCACACCCTGCTC
TATGGGACCAGTCCCCTCAACCGGCAGAAGCTAGACAGCAAGAAGTTGCTCGGCCCCATCAGCCAGAAGA
TGTATGCTGTGCTGCCTTGTGGGGGCATCGGGGTGGACAGTGACACCGTGTGGAATGAGATGCACTCCTC
CAGTGCTGTGCGCATGGCAGTGGGCTGCCTGCTGGAGCTGGCCTTCAAGGTGGCTGCAGGAGAGCTCAAG
AATGGATTTGCCATCATCCGGCCCCCAGGACACCACGCCGAGGAATCCACAGCCATGGGATTCTGCTTCT
TCAACTCTGTAGCCATCACCGCAAAACTCCTACAGCAGAAGTTGAACGTGGGCAAGGTCCTCATCGTGGA
CTGGGACATTCACCATGGCAATGGCACCCAGCAGGCGTTCTACAATGACCCCTCTGTGCTCTACATCTCT
CTGCATCGCTATGACAACGGGAACTTCTTTCCAGGCTCTGGGGCTCCTGAAGAGGTTGGTGGAGGACCAG
GCGTGGGGTACAATGTGAACGTGGCATGGACAGGAGGTGTGGACCCCCCCATTGGAGACGTGGAGTACCT
TACAGCCTTCAGGACAGTGGTGATGCCCATTGCCCACGAGTTCTCACCTGATGTGGTCCTAGTCTCCGCC
GGGTTTGATGCTGTTGAAGGACATCTGTCTCCTCTGGGTGGCTACTCTGTCACCGCCAGATGTTTTGGCC
ACTTGACCAGGCAGCTGATGACCCTGGCAGGGGGCCGGGTGGTGCTGGCCCTGGAGGGAGGCCATGACTT
GACCGCCATCTGTGATGCCTCTGAGGCTTGTGTCTCGGCTCTGCTCAGTGTAGAGCTGCAGCCCTTGGAT
GAGGCAGTCTTGCAGCAAAAGCCCAACATCAACGCAGTGGCCACGCTAGAGAAAGTCATCGAGATCCAGA
GCAAACACTGGAGCTGTGTGCAGAAGTTCGCCGCTGGTCTGGGCCGGTCCCTGCGAGAGGCCCAAGCAGG
TGAGACCGAGGAGGCCGAGACTGTGAGCGCCATGGCCTTGCTGTCGGTGGGGGCCGAGCAGGCCCAGGCT
GCGGCAGCCCGGGAACACAGCCCCAGGCCGGCAGAGGAGCCCATGGAGCAGGAGCCTGCCCTGTAGTAAT
GAACTAGTCCGTAACTTGAAAGTATTTCGATTTCTTGGCTTTATATATCTTGTGGAAAGGACGACGAATT
TCAGTCGACACATTCCTGACGCGTTAAGTCGACAATCAACCTCTGGATTACAAAATTTGTGAAAGATTGA
CTGGTATTCTTAACTATGTTGCTCCTTTTACGCTATGTGGATACGCTGCTTTAATGCCTTTGTATCATGC
TATTGCTTCCCGTATGGCTTTCATTTTCTCCTCCTTGTATAAATCCTGGTTGCTGTCTCTTTATGAGGAG
TTGTGGCCCGTTGTCAGGCAACGTGGCGTGGTGTGCACTGTGTTTGCTGACGCAACCCCCACTGGTTGGG
GCATTGCCACCACCTGTCAGCTCCTTTCCGGGACTTTCGCTTTCCCCCTCCCTATTGCCACGGCGGAACT
CATCGCCGCCTGCCTTGCCCGCTGCTGGACAGGGGCTCGGCTGTTGGGCACTGACAATTCCGTGGTGTTG
TCGGGGAAATCATCGTCCTTTCCTTGGCTGCTCGCCTGTGTTGCCACCTGGATTCTGCGCGGGACGTCCT
TCTGCTACGTCCCTTCGGCCCTCAATCCAGCGGACCTTCCTTCCCGCGGCCTGCTGCCGGCTCTGCGGCC
TCTTCCGCGTCTTCGCCTTCGCCCTCAGACGAGTCGGATCTCCCTTTGGGCCGCCTCCCCGCGTCGACTT
TAAGACCAATGACTTACAAGGCAGCTGTAGATCTTAGCCACTTTTTAAAAGAAAAGGGGGGACTGGAAGG
GCTAATTCACTCCCAACGAAGACAAGATCTGCTTTTTGCTTGTACTGGGTCTCTCTGGTTAGACCAGATC
TGAGCCTGGGAGCTCTCTGGCTAACTAGGGAACCCACTGCTTAAGCCTCAATAAAGCTTGCCTTGAGTGC
TTCAAGTAGTGTGTGCCCGTCTGTTGTGTGACTCTGGTAACTAGAGATCCCTCAGACCCTTTTAGTCAGT
GTGGAAAATCTCTAGCAGTACGTATAGTAGTTCATGTCATCTTATTATTCAGTATTTATAACTTGCAAAG
AAATGAATATCAGAGAGTGAGAGGAACTTGTTTATTGCAGCTTATAATGGTTACAAATAAAGCAATAGCA
TCACAAATTTCACAAATAAAGCATTTTTTTCACTGCATTCTAGTTGTGGTTTGTCCAAACTCATCAATGT
ATCTTATCATGTCTGGCTCTAGCTATCCCGCCCCTAACTCCGCCCATCCCGCCCCTAACTCCGCCCAGTT
CCGCCCATTCTCCGCCCCATGGCTGACTAATTTTTTTTATTTATGCAGAGGCCGAGGCCGCCTCGGCCTC
TGAGCTATTCCAGAAGTAGTGAGGAGGCTTTTTTGGAGGCCTAGGGACGTACCCAATTCGCCCTATAGTG
AGTCGTATTACGCGCGCTCACTGGCCGTCGTTTTACAACGTCGTGACTGGGAAAACCCTGGCGTTACCCA
ACTTAATCGCCTTGCAGCACATCCCCCTTTCGCCAGCTGGCGTAATAGCGAAGAGGCCCGCACCGATCGC
CCTTCCCAACAGTTGCGCAGCCTGAATGGCGAATGGG
[124 nt withheld, positions 9068-9191]
C
[91 nt withheld, positions 9193-9283]
A
[49 nt withheld, positions 9285-9333]
CCTTTGACGTTGGAGTCCACGTTCTTT
[37 nt withheld, positions 9361-9397]
ACCCTATCTCGGTCTATTCTTTTGATTTATAAGGGATTTTGCCGATTTCGGCCTATTGGTTAAAAAATGA
GCTGATTTAACAAAAATTTAACGCGAATTTTAACAAAATATTAACGCTTACAATTTAGGTGGCACTTTTC
GGGGAAATGTGCGCGGAACCCCTATTTGTTTATTTTTCTAAATACATTCAAATATGTATCCGCTCATGAG
ACAATAACCCTGATAAATGCTTCAATAATATTGAAAAAGGAAGAGTATGAGTATTCAACATTTCCGTGTC
GCCCTTATTCCCTTTTTTGCGGCATTTTGCCTTCCTGTTTTTGCTCACCCAGAAACGCTGGTGAAAGTAA
AAGATGCTGAAGATCAGTTGGGTGCACGAGTGGGTTACATCGAACTGGATCTCAACAGCGGTAAGATCCT
TGAGAGTTTTCGCCCCGAAGAACGTTTTCCAATGATGAGCACTTTTAAAGTTCTGCTATGTGGCGCGGTA
TTATCCCGTATTGACGCCGGGCAAGAGCAACTCGGTCGCCGCATACACTATTCTCAGAATGACTTGGTTG
AGTACTCACCAGTCACAGAAAAGCATCTTACGGATGGCATGACAGTAAGAGAATTATGCAGTGCTGCCAT
AACCATGAGTGATAACACTGCGGCCAACTTACTTCTGACAACGATCGGAGGACCGAAGGAGCTAACCGCT
TTTTTGCACAACATGGGGGATCATGTAACTCGCCTTGATCGTTGGGAACCGGAGCTGAATGAAGCCATAC
CAAACGACGAGCGTGACACCACGATGCCTGTAGCAATGGCAACAACGTTGCGCAAACTATTAACTGGCGA
ACTACTTACTCTAGCTTCCCGGCAACAATTAATAGACTGGATGGAGGCGGATAAAGTTGCAGGACCACTT
CTGCGCTCGGCCCTTCCGGCTGGCTGGTTTATTGCTGATAAATCTGGAGCCGGTGAGCGTGGGTCTCGCG
GTATCATTGCAGCACTGGGGCCAGATGGTAAGCCCTCCCGTATCGTAGTTATCTACACGACGGGGAGTCA
GGCAACTATGGATGAACGAAATAGACAGATCGCTGAGATAGGTGCCTCACTGATTAAGCATTGGTAACTG
TCAGACCAAGTTTACTCATATATACTTTAGATTGATTTAAAACTTCATTTTTAATTTAAAAGGATCTAGG
TGAAGATCCTTTTTGATAATCTCATGACCAAAATCCCTTAACGTGAGTTTTCGTTCCACTGAGCGTCAGA
CCCCGTAGAAAAGATCAAAGGATCTTCTTGAGATCCTTTTTTTCTGCGCGTAATCTGCTGCTTGCAAACA
AAAAAACCACCGCTACCAGCGGTGGTTTGTTTGCCGGATCAAGAGCTACCAACTCTTTTTCCGAAGGTAA
CTGGCTTCAGCAGAGCGCAGATACCAAATACTGTTCTTCTAGTGTAGCCGTAGTTAGGCCACCACTTCAA
GAACTCTGTAGCACCGCCTACATACCTCGCTCTGCTAATCCTGTTACCAGTGGCTGCTGCCAGTGGCGAT
AAGTCGTGTCTTACCGGGTTGGACTCAAGACGATAGTTACCGGATAAGGCGCAGCGGTCGGGCTGAACGG
GGGGTTCGTGCACACAGCCCAGCTTGGAGCGAACGACCTACACCGAACTGAGATACCTACAGCGTGAGCT
ATGAGAAAGCGCCACGCTTCCCGAAGGGAGAAAGGCGGACAGGTATCCGGTAAGCGGCAGGGTCGGAACA
GGAGAGCGCACGAGGGAGCTTCCAGGGGGAAACGCCTGGTATCTTTATAGTCCTGTCGGGTTTCGCCACC
TCTGACTTGAGCGTCGATTTTTGTGATGCTCGTCAGGGGGGCGGAGCCTATGGAAAAACGCCAGCAACGC
GGCCTTTTTACGGTTCCTGGCCTTTTGCTGGCCTTTTGCTCACATGTTCTTTCCTGCGTTATCCCCTGAT
TCTGTGGATAACCGTATTACCGCCTTTGAGTGAGCTGATACCGCTCGCCGCAGCCGAACGACCGAGCGCA
GCGAGTCAGTGAGCGAGGAAGCGGAAGAGCGCCCAATACGCAAACCGCCTCTCCCCGCGCGTTGGCCGAT
TCATTAATGCAGCTGGCACGACAGGTTTCCCGACTGGAAAGCGGGCAGTGAGCGCAACGCAATTAATGTG
AGTTAGCTCACTCATTAGGCACCCCAGGCTTTACACTTTATGCTTCCGGCTCGTATGTTGTGTGGAATTG
TGAGCGGATAACAATTTCACACAGGAAACAGCTATGACCATGATTACGCCAAGCGCGCAATTAACCCTCA
CTAAAGGGAACAAAAGCTGGAGCTGCAAGC
Features (pLannotate 1.2.2; 31 found; start..end, strand, type, name):
      5..231     +  promoter       RSV promoter: Rous sarcoma virus enhancer/promoter
    232..412     +  LTR            5' LTR (truncated): truncated 5' long terminal repeat (LTR) from HIV-1
    459..584     +  misc_feature   HIV-1 Ψ: packaging signal of human immunodeficiency virus type 1
    568..931     +  CDS            HIV-1 gag (fragment): gag protein from human immunodeficiency virus 1; gag
   1077..1310    +  misc_feature   RRE: The Rev response element (RRE) of HIV-1 allows for Rev-dependent mRNA export from the nucleus to the cytoplasm.
   1687..1713    +  CDS            Rev (fragment): human immunodeficiency virus 1 (HIV-1) Rev protein; rev; enhances nuclear export of unspliced and incompletely spliced viral mRNAs
   1720..1743    +  promoter       SV40 promoter (fragment): SV40 early promoter
   1744..1815    +  promoter       SV40 promoter (fragment): SV40 enhancer and early promoter
   1839..1974    +  rep_origin     SV40 ori: SV40 origin of replication
   2020..2616    +  CDS            PuroR (fragment): puromycin N-acetyltransferase; pac from Streptomyces; confers resistance to puromycin
   2665..2782    +  misc_feature   cPPT/CTS: central polypurine tract and central termination sequence of HIV-1
   2847..2913    +  CDS            small t antigen (fragment): SV40 (simian virus 40) small t antigen
   2920..4098    +  promoter       EF-1α promoter: strong constitutive promoter for human elongation factor EF-1α
   4115..7483    +  CDS            HDAC5: HDAC5_HUMAN - Also known as KIAA0600. Experimental evidence at protein level: Swiss-Prot protein existence level 1. Responsible for the deacetylation of lysine residues on the N-terminal part of the core histones (H2A, H2B, H3 and H4). Histone deacetylation gives a tag for epigenetic repression and plays an important role in transcriptional regulation, cell cycle progression and developmental events. Histone deacetylases act via the formation of large multiprotein complexes. Involved in muscle maturation by repressing transcription of myocyte enhancer MEF2C. During muscle differentiation, it s
   7499..7552    +  promoter       U6 promoter (fragment): RNA polymerase III promoter for human U6 snRNA
   7594..8182    +  misc_feature   WPRE: woodchuck hepatitis virus posttranscriptional regulatory element
   8233..8252    +  misc_feature   cPPT/CTS (fragment): central polypurine tract and central termination sequence of HIV-1
   8254..8487    +  LTR            3' LTR (ΔU3): self-inactivating 3' long terminal repeat (LTR) from HIV-1
   8565..8686    +  polyA_signal   SV40 poly(A) signal: SV40 polyadenylation signal
   8726..8861    +  rep_origin     SV40 ori: SV40 origin of replication
   8882..8900    -  promoter       T7 promoter: promoter for bacteriophage T7 RNA polymerase
   8908..9063    +  CDS            lacZα (fragment): LacZα fragment of β-galactosidase; lacZ fragment
   9068..9496    +  rep_origin     f1 ori (sequence partly withheld): f1 bacteriophage origin of replication; arrow indicates direction of (+) strand synthesis
   9549..9653    +  promoter       AmpR promoter: bla
   9654..10514   +  CDS            AmpR: β-lactamase; bla; confers resistance to ampicillin, carbenicillin, and related antibiotics
  10685..11273   +  rep_origin     ori: high-copy-number ColE1/pMB1/pBR322/pUC origin of replication
  11456..11548   +  CDS            lacI (fragment): lac repressor; lacI; The lac repressor binds to the lac operator to inhibit transcription in E. coli. This inhibition can be relieved by adding lactose or isopropyl-β-D-thiogalactopyranoside (IPTG).
  11561..11582   +  protein_bind   CAP binding site: CAP binding activates transcription in the presence of cAMP. E. coli catabolite activator protein
  11597..11627   +  promoter       lac promoter: promoter for the E. coli lac operon
  11631..11653   +  protein_bind   lac operator (fragment): The lac repressor binds to the lac operator to inhibit transcription in E. coli. This inhibition can be relieved by adding lactose or isopropyl-β-D-thiogalactopyranoside (IPTG). lac repressor encoded by lacI
  11696..11714   +  promoter       T3 promoter: promoter for bacteriophage T3 RNA polymerase
