[The description below was written by a language model from this plasmid's Addgene catalogue record and pLannotate feature annotations shown in this document.]
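Description:
TFORF2472 is a third-generation-style, self-inactivating lentiviral expression plasmid built on the pLX_TRC317 backbone and carrying the human HDAC5 open reading frame as one member of a barcoded transcription factor ORF collection. It is propagated in E. coli through a high-copy ColE1/pUC-type origin with ampicillin selection (AmpR), and the backbone also retains an f1 origin plus remnants of a lac/T7/T3 cloning region. The depositor notes that the plasmid can recombine in bacteria, which is common for LTR-containing vectors. The annotated full sequence is about 11.7 kb, consistent with the stated backbone and insert sizes.

The viral genome is transcribed from an RSV promoter fused to a truncated HIV-1 5' LTR, followed by the Ψ packaging signal with a gag fragment, the RRE for Rev-dependent nuclear export, and a cPPT/CTS that aids nuclear import of the reverse-transcribed genome. It ends in a ΔU3 3' LTR, which inactivates the LTR promoter after integration, followed by an SV40 polyadenylation signal. Two expression units lie within the transfer region. An SV40 early promoter/origin drives puromycin N-acetyltransferase, allowing selection of transduced mammalian cells. Downstream, the EF-1α promoter drives constitutive expression of HDAC5, with a WPRE after the ORF to enhance transcript stability and expression. The record describes a unique 24-bp barcode associated with each ORF, but the feature table does not annotate it. The short U6 promoter fragment detected between the ORF and WPRE is likely just a partial sequence match rather than a functional promoter. The construct is intended for lentiviral overexpression of HDAC5, either individually or in pooled screens where barcode sequencing identifies which factor each cell received, such as directed differentiation studies.
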