Addgene plasmid #142099: TFORF2472
Purpose: Lentiviral vector for overexpressing transcription factor ORFs with unique 24-bp barcodes. Barcodes facilitate identification of transcription factors in pooled screens.
Depositing lab: Feng Zhang. Depositing organization: Broad Institute. Publication: A transcription factor atlas of directed differentiation. Joung J, Ma S, Tay T, Geiger-Schuller KR, Kirchgatterer PC, Verdine VK, Guo B, Arias-Garcia MA, Allen WE, Singh A, Kuksenko O, Abudayyeh OO, Gootenberg JS, Fu Z, Macrae RK, Buenrostro JD, Regev A, Zhang F. Cell. 2023 Jan 5;186(1):209-229.e26. doi: 10.1016/j.cell.2022.11.026. PubMed 36608654.
Backbone
  Vector backbone: pLX_TRC317
  Backbone manufacturer: Broad Institute Genetic Perturbation Platform
  Backbone size w/o insert (bp): 8264
  Vector type: Mammalian Expression, Lentiviral
  Selectable markers: Puromycin
Growth in bacteria
  Bacterial resistance: Ampicillin, 100 μg/mL
  Growth temperature: 30°C
  Growth strain: NEB Stable
  Copy number: High Copy
Gene/Insert
  Gene/Insert name: HDAC5
  Species: H. sapiens (human)
  Insert size (bp): 3473
  Entrez Gene: HDAC5 (a.k.a. HD5, NY-CO-9)
  Promoter: EF1a
  Cloning method: Unknown
  Sequencing primers: 5′ GGGTGGAGACTGAAGTTAGGCCAG; 3′ CACATAGCGTAAAAGGAGCAACATAG
Terms and licenses: Academic/Nonprofit Terms; Industry Terms: Not Available to Industry
Depositor comments: NM_001015053,ENST00000225983 . The transcription factor ORF portion of this plasmid was synthesized by Genewiz. Please test multiple small colonies in case of plasmid recombination. To make this collection available in a timely manner, a portion of this collection was not fully sequenced by Addgene. If an Addgene verified full plasmid sequence is not available, please contact us prior to placing an order to request the full sequence.
How to cite: TFORF2472 was a gift from Feng Zhang (Addgene plasmid # 142099 ; http://n2t.net/addgene:142099 ; RRID:Addgene_142099)
