>Addgene plasmid #142099 | TFORF2472 | depositor partial sequence | sequence record 278434 | Insert
ACCGCCACCATGAACTCTCCCAACGAGTCGGCAGATGGGATGTCAGGTCGGGAACCATCCTTGGAAATCC
TGCCGCGGACTTCTCTGCACAGCATCCCTGTGACAGTGGAGGTGAAGCCGGTGCTGCCAAGAGCCATGCC
CAGTTCCATGGGGGGTGGGGGTGGAGGCAGCCCCAGCCCTGTGGAGCTACGGGGGGCTCTGGTGGGCTCT
GTGGACCCCACACTGCGGGAGCAGCAACTGCAGCAGGAGCTCCTGGCGCTCAAGCAGCAGCAGCAGCTGC
AGAAGCAGCTCCTGTTCGCTGAGTTCCAGAAACAGCATGACCACCTGACAAGGCAGCATGAGGTCCAGCT
GCAGAAGCACCTCAAGCAGCAGCAGGAGATGCTGGCAGCCAAGCAGCAGCAGGAGATGCTGGCAGCCAAG
CGGCAGCAGGAGCTGGAGCAGCAGCGGCAGCGGGAGCAGCAGCGGCAGGAAGAGCTGGAGAAGCAGCGGC
TGGAGCAGCAGCTGCTCATCCTGCGGAACAAGGAGAAGAGCAAAGAGAGTGCCATTGCCAGCACTGAGGT
AAAGCTGAGGCTCCAGGAATTCCTCTTGTCGAAGTCAAAGGAGCCCACACCAGGCGGCCTCAACCATTCC
CTCCCACAGCACCCCAAATGCTGGGGAGCCCACCATGCTTCTTTGGACCAGAGTTCCCCTCCCCAGAGCG
GCCCCCCTGGGACGCCTCCCTCCTACAAACTGCCTTTGCCTGGGCCCTACGACAGTCGAGACGACTTCCC
CCTCCGCAAAACAGCCTCTGAACCCAACTTGAAAGTGCGTTCAAGGCTAAAACAGAAGGTGGCTGAGCGG
AGAAGCAGTCCCCTCCTGCGTCGCAAGGATGGGACTGTTATTAGCACCTTTAAGAAGAGAGCTGTTGAGA
TCACAGGTGCCGGGCCTGGGGCGTCGTCCGTGTGTAACAGCGCACCCGGCTCCGGCCCCAGCTCTCCCAA
CAGCTCCCACAGCACCATCGCTGAGAATGGCTTTACTGGCTCAGTCCCCAACATCCCCACTGAGATGCTC
CCTCAGCACCGAGCCCTCCCTCTGGACAGCTCCCCCAACCAGTTCAGCCTCTACACGTCTCCTTCTCTGC
CCAACATCTCCCTAGGGCTGCAGGCCACGGTCACTGTCACCAACTCACACCTCACTGCCTCCCCGAAGCT
GTCGACACAGCAGGAGGCCGAGAGGCAGGCCCTCCAGTCCCTGCGGCAGGGTGGCACGCTGACCGGCAAG
TTCATGAGCACATCCTCTATTCCTGGCTGCCTGCTGGGCGTGGCACTGGAGGGCGACGGGAGCCCCCACG
GGCATGCCTCCCTGCTGCAGCATGTGCTGTTGCTGGAGCAGGCCCGGCAGCAGAGCACCCTCATTGCTGT
GCCACTCCACGGGCAGTCCCCACTAGTGACGGGTGAACGTGTGGCCACCAGCATGCGGACGGTAGGCAAG
CTCCCGCGGCATCGGCCCCTGAGCCGCACTCAGTCCTCACCGCTGCCGCAGAGTCCCCAGGCCCTGCAGC
AGCTGGTCATGCAACAACAGCACCAGCAGTTCCTGGAGAAGCAGAAGCAGCAGCAGCTACAGCTGGGCAA
GATCCTCACCAAGACAGGGGAGCTGCCCAGGCAGCCCACCACCCACCCTGAGGAGACAGAGGAGGAGCTG
ACGGAGCAGCAGGAGGTCTTGCTGGGGGAGGGAGCCCTGACCATGCCCCGGGAGGGCTCCACAGAGAGTG
AGAGCACACAGGAAGACCTGGAGGAGGAGGACGAGGAAGACGATGGGGAGGAGGAGGAGGATTGCATCCA
GGTTAAGGACGAGGAGGGCGAGAGTGGTGCTGAGGAGGGGCCCGACTTGGAGGAGCCTGGTGCTGGATAC
AAAAAACTGTTCTCAGATGCCCAGCCGCTGCAGCCTTTGCAGGTGTACCAGGCGCCCCTCAGCCTGGCCA
CTGTGCCCCACCAGGCCCTGGGCCGTACCCAGTCCTCCCCTGCTGCCCCTGGGGGCATGAAGAGCCCCCC
AGACCAGCCCGTCAAGCACCTCTTCACCACAGGTGTGGTCTACGACACGTTCATGCTAAAGCACCAGTGC
ATGTGCGGGAACACACACGTGCACCCTGAGCATGCTGGCCGGATCCAGAGCATCTGGTCCCGGCTGCAGG
AGACAGGCCTGCTTAGCAAGTGCGAGCGGATCCGAGGTCGCAAAGCCACGCTAGATGAGATCCAGACAGT
GCACTCTGAATACCACACCCTGCTCTATGGGACCAGTCCCCTCAACCGGCAGAAGCTAGACAGCAAGAAG
TTGCTCGGCCCCATCAGCCAGAAGATGTATGCTGTGCTGCCTTGTGGGGGCATCGGGGTGGACAGTGACA
CCGTGTGGAATGAGATGCACTCCTCCAGTGCTGTGCGCATGGCAGTGGGCTGCCTGCTGGAGCTGGCCTT
CAAGGTGGCTGCAGGAGAGCTCAAGAATGGATTTGCCATCATCCGGCCCCCAGGACACCACGCCGAGGAA
TCCACAGCCATGGGATTCTGCTTCTTCAACTCTGTAGCCATCACCGCAAAACTCCTACAGCAGAAGTTGA
ACGTGGGCAAGGTCCTCATCGTGGACTGGGACATTCACCATGGCAATGGCACCCAGCAGGCGTTCTACAA
TGACCCCTCTGTGCTCTACATCTCTCTGCATCGCTATGACAACGGGAACTTCTTTCCAGGCTCTGGGGCT
CCTGAAGAGGTTGGTGGAGGACCAGGCGTGGGGTACAATGTGAACGTGGCATGGACAGGAGGTGTGGACC
CCCCCATTGGAGACGTGGAGTACCTTACAGCCTTCAGGACAGTGGTGATGCCCATTGCCCACGAGTTCTC
ACCTGATGTGGTCCTAGTCTCCGCCGGGTTTGATGCTGTTGAAGGACATCTGTCTCCTCTGGGTGGCTAC
TCTGTCACCGCCAGATGTTTTGGCCACTTGACCAGGCAGCTGATGACCCTGGCAGGGGGCCGGGTGGTGC
TGGCCCTGGAGGGAGGCCATGACTTGACCGCCATCTGTGATGCCTCTGAGGCTTGTGTCTCGGCTCTGCT
CAGTGTAGAGCTGCAGCCCTTGGATGAGGCAGTCTTGCAGCAAAAGCCCAACATCAACGCAGTGGCCACG
CTAGAGAAAGTCATCGAGATCCAGAGCAAACACTGGAGCTGTGTGCAGAAGTTCGCCGCTGGTCTGGGCC
GGTCCCTGCGAGAGGCCCAAGCAGGTGAGACCGAGGAGGCCGAGACTGTGAGCGCCATGGCCTTGCTGTC
GGTGGGGGCCGAGCAGGCCCAGGCTGCGGCAGCCCGGGAACACAGCCCCAGGCCGGCAGAGGAGCCCATG
GAGCAGGAGCCTGCCCTGTAGTAATGAACTAGTCCGTAACTTGAAAGTATTTCGATTTCTTGGCTTTATA
TATCTTGTGGAAAGGACGACGAATTTCAGTCGACACATTCCTG
