>Addgene plasmid #142099 | TFORF2472 | depositor partial sequence | sequence record 278435 | Barcode
CGAATTTCAGTCGACACATTCCTG
